Addgene plasmid #180747: pMYT094
Purpose: Markerless yeast integration Spacer at Int.10 locus to used in the Ellis MYT system
Depositing lab: Tom Ellis. Depositing organization: Imperial College London. Publication: A Multiplex MoClo Toolkit for Extensive and Flexible Engineering of Saccharomyces cerevisiae. Shaw WM, Khalil AS, Ellis T. ACS Synth Biol. 2023 Nov 6. doi: 10.1021/acssynbio.3c00423. PubMed 37930278.
Backbone
  Vector backbone: pYTK090
  Backbone manufacturer: John Dueber
  Vector type: Synthetic Biology
Growth in bacteria
  Bacterial resistance: Kanamycin, 50 μg/mL
  Growth temperature: 37°C
  Growth strain: DH5alpha
  Copy number: High Copy
Gene/Insert
  Gene/Insert name: Int.10 Spacer
  Species: Synthetic
  Cloning method: Restriction Enzyme; 5′ cloning site Unknown (unknown if destroyed)
Terms and licenses: Academic/Nonprofit Terms; Industry Terms: Not Available to Industry
How to cite: pMYT094 was a gift from Tom Ellis (Addgene plasmid # 180747 ; http://n2t.net/addgene:180747 ; RRID:Addgene_180747)
