[The description below was written by a language model from this plasmid's Addgene catalogue record and pLannotate feature annotations shown in this document.]
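Description:
pMYT094 is a small (about 2.9 kb) synthetic-biology plasmid from the Multiplex Yeast Toolkit (MYT), a MoClo-style modular cloning system for engineering Saccharomyces cerevisiae. It is built on the pYTK090 backbone from the earlier yeast toolkit and is maintained in E. coli as a high-copy plasmid. The annotated features are limited to the bacterial propagation elements: a ColE1/pUC-type origin of replication and a kanamycin resistance gene (aminoglycoside phosphotransferase, aph(3')-Ia). A short stretch is also flagged as a fragment of the RSF origin. At roughly 50 bp it is only a partial match and should not be taken as a second functional origin.

The insert is recorded as the "Int.10 Spacer", a synthetic sequence intended for markerless integration at the toolkit's Int.10 locus in the yeast genome. The name and purpose suggest a placeholder construct that occupies the Int.10 position when no expression cassette is to be installed there, but the record does not spell out this role. No yeast selection marker, yeast origin, promoter, terminator or coding sequence is annotated, which is consistent with a markerless integration design. The automated annotation leaves the roughly 1.2 kb between the resistance gene and the RSF fragment undescribed. The spacer and any homology arms or assembly sites presumably lie in this region, but the record does not define their composition, boundaries or cloning sites. How integrants are obtained without a marker is likewise not stated in the fields provided.
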