Features (pLannotate 1.2.2; 3 found; start..end, strand, type, name):
      3..591     -  rep_origin     ori: high-copy-number ColE1/pMB1/pBR322/pUC origin of replication
    816..1631    +  CDS            KanR: aminoglycoside phosphotransferase; aph(3')-Ia; confers resistance to kanamycin in bacteria or G418 (Geneticin®) in eukaryotes
   2820..2871    -  rep_origin     RSF ori (fragment): Plasmids containing the RSF 1030 origin of replication can be propagated in E. coli cells that contain additional plasmids with compatible origins.
>Addgene plasmid #180747 | pMYT094 | addgene full sequence | sequence record 369793 | Addgene NGS Result
TTTTTCCATAGGCTCCGCCCCCCTGACGAGCATCACAAAAATCGACGCTCAAGTCAGAGGTGGCGAAACC
CGACAGGACTATAAAGATACCAGGCGTTTCCCCCTGGAAGCTCCCTCGTGCGCTCTCCTGTTCCGACCCT
GCCGCTTACCGGATACCTGTCCGCCTTTCTCCCTTCGGGAAGCGTGGCGCTTTCTCATAGCTCACGCTGT
AGGTATCTCAGTTCGGTGTAGGTCGTTCGCTCCAAGCTGGGCTGTGTGCACGAACCCCCCGTTCAGCCCG
ACCGCTGCGCCTTATCCGGTAACTATCGTCTTGAGTCCAACCCGGTAAGACACGACTTATCGCCACTGGC
AGCAGCCACTGGTAACAGGATTAGCAGAGCGAGGTATGTAGGCGGTGCTACAGAGTTCTTGAAGTGGTGG
CCTAACTACGGCTACACTAGAAGAACAGTATTTGGTATCTGCGCTCTGCTGAAGCCAGTTACCTTCGGAA
AAAGAGTTGGTAGCTCTTGATCCGGCAAACAAACCACCGCTGGTAGCGGTGGTTTTTTTGTTTGCAAGCA
GCAGATTACGCGCAGAAAAAAAGGATCTCAAGAAGATCCTTTGATCTTTTCTACGGGGTCTGACGCTCAG
TGGAACGAAAACTCACGTTAAGGGATTTTGGTCATGACTGATCCTTCAACTCAGCAAAAGTTCGATTTAT
TCAACAAAGCCACGTTGTGTCTCAAAATCTCTGATGTTACATTGCACAAGATAAAAATATATCATCATGA
ACAATAAAACTGTCTGCTTACATAAACAGTAATACAAGGGGTGTTATGAGCCATATTCAACGGGAAACGT
CTTGCTCCAGGCCGCGATTAAATTCCAACATGGATGCTGATTTATATGGGTATAAATGGGCTCGCGATAA
TGTCGGGCAATCAGGTGCGACAATCTATCGATTGTATGGGAAGCCCGATGCGCCAGAGTTGTTTCTGAAA
CATGGCAAAGGTAGCGTTGCCAATGATGTTACAGATGAGATGGTCAGACTAAACTGGCTGACGGAATTTA
TGCCTCTTCCGACCATCAAGCATTTTATCCGTACTCCTGATGATGCATGGTTACTCACCACTGCGATCCC
CGGGAAAACAGCATTCCAGGTATTAGAAGAATATCCTGATTCAGGTGAAAATATTGTTGATGCGCTGGCA
GTGTTCCTGCGCCGGTTGCATTCGATTCCTGTTTGTAATTGTCCTTTTAACAGCGATCGCGTATTTCGCC
TCGCTCAGGCGCAATCACGAATGAATAACGGTTTGGTTGATGCGAGTGATTTTGATGACGAGCGTAATGG
CTGGCCTGTTGAACAAGTCTGGAAAGAAATGCATAAGCTTTTGCCATTCTCACCGGATTCAGTCGTCACT
CATGGTGATTTCTCACTTGATAACCTTATTTTTGACGAGGGGAAATTAATAGGTTGTATTGATGTTGGAC
GAGTCGGAATCGCAGACCGATACCAGGATCTTGCCATCCTATGGAACTGCCTCGGTGAGTTTTCTCCTTC
ATTACAGAAACGGCTTTTTCAAAAATATGGTATTGATAATCCTGATATGAATAAATTGCAGTTTCATTTG
ATGCTCGATGAGTTTTTCTAATCAGAATTGGTTAATTGGTTGTAACACGCGGCCGCCTCTTTCCTCTACA
AAAGTATGTTAAATGTAGGTAGTTCAAATTGCGGTCACGTATATGCCAACGTTGTTAATATATAATGATC
CATTGGAACAATGAAGTTTACAGAAGCTCAAAATTAATGCAAGAATAATTACGTCAAGGGAGTCATAACA
AACTAAGAAAACAAAGGAATTTGACTAAGTTTGAGCGCAATGATATATCCATGCTTGATATTCTGATTCA
TACATATCGTTTCTGTCATTTCAATGGAAGTCTTTATTTATCAATTACCACAACCTTTAGTATTGTGCTT
ATTATTGGTCAAAAGGAGTTCATGCGCTAGTGATAGTCAACCCATGAAGTGATTAGTGGAACATAGAAGG
GGATAAATTTCCTATCGGATAACAAAGAAAAACCAGGATTATTGTTTTACCACCACATTTTCAAACTTTC
CCGCTGAATTTCCTACTACCCTCATTTGAAAGAACGCTTTCCACTCGGGGTAATTCTAGCGGTCATACTC
ATGTCTTCGTCAGAAGACATTGTACTGACTGCAGCAGTACTAGTCCGCACGATCAAGTGTAATCAGCTCT
AGACTGAGAATTCCGTAGCGTAGGTGAGGAAGATTTAGGTTGGCGTTGTATCATCTTTTCTTCCATTCAA
TGCACCAAGACTTAATTTTGTTGGTTAAACTCTTATTCTTTGTCAGTTTAACCAACAAAATTACCTACGG
TAATTAGTGAAAGGCCAAAATCTAATGTTACAATATGATTCAATCATTCTTATTGCGGAGAAGCTACCGA
GAAGAACCCTACCACTGGTACAACACAAGGGAACGGTTTCATTGACCTCGTGCATAACCGGGAAGGTAAC
ACATGAATATGCTGTGTTTGAATCATCTCCAATCCAAACTATAGGAATGAAAAATTTTTTTTGGGTACAA
TGTTTTCTCACAATATCGTATTCTTGGTCAGCAATGTTTCCAAGGATGACAGACTCTTTCTAAGAAAAGA
TTTCAAGTTCAAAATTTACATAACAGTGAACTATGCAGAAAATTTTACTTCTGGACCACGCATTTAACAA
TAATGTTTGCCCGCAACAATAAAGTATTTGGTCGCTTTAAGACGTTATCAGTTATTTTATGAGAAGGTGT
TTACCATTCGTGCGGCCGCACGGTTATCCACAGAATCAGGGGATAACGCAGGAAAGAACATGTGAGCAAA
AGGCCAGCAAAAGGCCAGGAACCGTAAAAAGGCCGCGTTGCTGGCG
